>Addgene plasmid #205007 | pRvSAHS1-SAHS1-mEGFP | addgene full sequence | sequence record 405248 | Addgene NGS Result
CACCTGGGTCGATCGACATTGATTATTGACTAGTTAACAAGCAGCAGAACTGAGCCCTGTCGCCTCCATT
AATTGTGATAGTTCTGCCTTCGAGTTATGATTCCTCATGGAAGTGCTTTTCATGTATGTCTGCCATTTTA
ACTAACTGTTGGATGTTCATTTCCATTTCGGGATAGCTCTGGGTTTTTTGACAGAATAACCCTGCCGCGT
TTCTGTCTTTTCACAGTCATCGTTTCTGCTGTCTAGAGGTTTTCTGTGGGAAACTTTGCGCGGTGACGAA
CCATATTTTTTTTGTCCCAGTGAATATCATGTACTGCGATCTACGACGGAAGCGCTGCCTACATGCAAAA
AACGGAAAATGTTCCGCGTGAGAACTAGTTTCCTAGACATTCCGATACAATCACTATCGTCAACAACGCT
GACTGGCCTGAACGGGGCTGGTTAGAGCCTCGCCGTGCTGTAAGCCAGTGAGGACTCGGGTACGCTGTAT
GAAGTTAGAAAATGGCTGTTGTTTTTCAGCAAAAGGTAGTATGACAGGCAATCACAAAAACTCAGCGGTC
TTATTGTTTTCGAAAGTAGGTACAAGGTACTTTTCTGAGAAGCAAGTTCGACTTTTTGGGACACTGGCCA
GAAAGAAATTCAGACAACACGAGGTAGACAACAACCCTTAGCATGGTTTTCCACCATTCAGCAAATGAGG
CTCAACACTTTCAGATCACGCCCGGAACAAGCTCTTAAGGTCTGGTTTCACTCCCGCGAACATCAATGGG
AAGACAAAGGCAGTTCGCCGTGGCCCAAATAAGTTCAGGAAAAAGTCTTGGTGAAACACCGCCACCGCCT
TGTCCAGTCATTCTATTACCGAAAAATTCTCGAAAGTTCGCCACTAACCTTTGCTCTTCCGTGATACATA
CAGCTGATTATCGCATCGAAGCCCCAAACTTGACCAGTATAAAATGATCGCCATCGAAAAGACTTCCTCA
TTCCAAGTTTTCAGTGTTTTCTCAGCGCATTCCTGCCATACAACCAAACCAGCCCGAATTCGCCATGTCT
CGCGCAGCTGTCGCTATCGCCCTTCTGGGTTGCGTTGTGGCCGCTTACGGCGCTCCGGCTGAAGGCCACG
ACGATGCCAAGGCAGAATGGACCGGAAAGAGCTGGATGGGCAAGTGGGAATCCACTGATCGCATAGAGAA
CTTTGACGCCTTCATCTCCGCCCTTGGTCTTCCTCTCGAACAGTACGGTGGAAACCACAAGACCTTCCAC
AAGATCTGGAAGGAGGGTGACCACTACCACCACCAAATCAGCGTCCCCGACAAGAACTACAAGAACGACG
TTAACTTCAAACTCAACGAGGAAGGAACAACCCAACACAACAACACGGAGATCAAGTACAAGTACACCGA
GGATGGCGGAAACCTGAAGGCTGAAGTCCACGTTCCATCCCGAAACAAGGTTATCCATGACGAATACAAA
GTCAATGGAGACGAACTCGAGAAGACCTACAAGGTTGGAGATGTCACCGCCAAGAGATGGTACAAGAAGA
GCTCTTCGTCGGGCGGCCGCATGGTGAGCAAGGGCGAGGAGCTGTTCACCGGGGTGGTGCCCATCCTGGT
CGAGCTGGACGGCGACGTAAACGGCCACAAGTTCAGCGTGTCCGGCGAGGGCGAGGGCGATGCCACCTAC
GGCAAGCTGACCCTGAAGTTCATCTGCACCACCGGCAAGCTGCCCGTGCCCTGGCCCACCCTCGTGACCA
CCCTGACCTACGGCGTGCAGTGCTTCAGCCGCTACCCCGACCACATGAAGCAGCACGACTTCTTCAAGTC
CGCCATGCCCGAAGGCTACGTCCAGGAGCGCACCATCTTCTTCAAGGACGACGGCAACTACAAGACCCGC
GCCGAGGTGAAGTTCGAGGGCGACACCCTGGTGAACCGCATCGAGCTGAAGGGCATCGACTTCAAGGAGG
ACGGCAACATCCTGGGGCACAAGCTGGAGTACAACTACAACAGCCACAACGTCTATATCATGGCCGACAA
GCAGAAGAACGGCATCAAGGTGAACTTCAAGATCCGCCACAACATCGAGGACGGCAGCGTGCAGCTCGCC
GACCACTACCAGCAGAACACCCCCATCGGCGACGGCCCCGTGCTGCTGCCCGACAACCACTACCTGAGCA
CCCAGTCCAAGCTTAGCAAAGACCCCAACGAGAAGCGCGATCACATGGTCCTGCTGGAGTTCGTGACCGC
CGCCGGGATCACTCTCGGCATGGACGAGCTGTCTAGATAAATGTTTGACGAATGCCATATAACTGTTCCA
TTTTTCGTTCTGATGTAAACACTTTTTCGCTGTCGCATTTATCCATCTGTAGCTAGAAATCTTGACAGCT
CTTTCCTCATTCAGTTTCCCTATGCAAGTTCGACCTGCTTTTGGCACGAACTCTTACATTGAAACCGCTC
ATCGAAACCTCCACTCACTCTCTCATTATTCGGCACGCTTTGGTCCCAAGTCCCAAGTTTCGATCCTACC
CCAAGATGAGGCAAGTGAGATCCATGATGGCGTAAAGGTTTGGTACAGGCTAAGCCGAAAACAAATATTT
CGCGAATCAGACCATCAAACCACCATGCATGCGCCGCGCGGCTGCCTCGAAGGTGACACTGAGTGGCCAA
AGCTGATCAAGCTGTCGTTGAAAAAAGGAATCAGCTAGTTTCATCCCGATGTCGATAAAATGAAACAGGC
GCAGAATGTTTAAGACCATGCTTGAGGGACGAAGGGTTATAGGCGAGTCCATGAAAATCAAACGGTGTAA
GGTAAAGATTCGCTGAGGCACCAGGACGTATACAGCGTATCTTGTGTTTAAATGAAATCAAATTCGCCGC
TAACTTAAATGACGAGCGTTTTCTGGACTACGCTCAGGGTCTCCAAATCGAAGCCTAAATTTGAGCGTGT
AGTCTGCAAAAATACTGATTCTTCTTAGGAAGTCGTTCCGAGAGGTTTTGTGCTGGGCGAGTAGCCGTAG
CCTGCTATATCACAGAGAACCTTCTGGAAAATCTTCTCGGGGTCGTCCGTTCCTTCGATATAACCTGTCA
TAAACAATGATCCAAATGTAGCAGCATCTAGGGAGTACCACCTTTTGTAATAAGCTTTACAGAACCGTAC
CATCGCGACAAAGAGGTTTTCCTTACTTACAGATATCTTTGTATCTTCTGTGAAGTTGAGCGGAATAATA
CTCATGCATCGGATAAACGACTTGCTCGTAATATCCCGGCACATCCGGTGGGTCGTAGTTGGATCCGCTG
CATTAATGAATCGGCCAACGCGCGGGGAGAGGCGGTTTGCGTATTGGGCGCTCTTCCGCTTCCTCGCTCA
CTGACTCGCTGCGCTCGGTCGTTCGGCTGCGGCGAGCGGTATCAGCTCACTCAAAGGCGGTAATACGGTT
ATCCACAGAATCAGGGGATAACGCAGGAAAGAACATGTGAGCAAAAGGCCAGCAAAAGGCCAGGAACCGT
AAAAAGGCCGCGTTGCTGGCGTTTTTCCATAGGCTCCGCCCCCCTGACGAGCATCACAAAAATCGACGCT
CAAGTCAGAGGTGGCGAAACCCGACAGGACTATAAAGATACCAGGCGTTTCCCCCTGGAAGCTCCCTCGT
GCGCTCTCCTGTTCCGACCCTGCCGCTTACCGGATACCTGTCCGCCTTTCTCCCTTCGGGAAGCGTGGCG
CTTTCTCATAGCTCACGCTGTAGGTATCTCAGTTCGGTGTAGGTCGTTCGCTCCAAGCTGGGCTGTGTGC
ACGAACCCCCCGTTCAGCCCGACCGCTGCGCCTTATCCGGTAACTATCGTCTTGAGTCCAACCCGGTAAG
ACACGACTTATCGCCACTGGCAGCAGCCACTGGTAACAGGATTAGCAGAGCGAGGTATGTAGGCGGTGCT
ACAGAGTTCTTGAAGTGGTGGCCTAACTACGGCTACACTAGAAGAACAGTATTTGGTATCTGCGCTCTGC
TGAAGCCAGTTACCTTCGGAAAAAGAGTTGGTAGCTCTTGATCCGGCAAACAAACCACCGCTGGTAGCGG
TGGTTTTTTTGTTTGCAAGCAGCAGATTACGCGCAGAAAAAAAGGATCTCAAGAAGATCCTTTGATCTTT
TCTACGGGGTCTGACGCTCAGTGGAACGAAAACTCACGTTAAGGGATTTTGGTCATGAGATTATCAAAAA
GGATCTTCACCTAGATCCTTTTAAATTAAAAATGAAGTTTTAAATCAATCTAAAGTATATATGAGTAAAC
TTGGTCTGACAGTTACCAATGCTTAATCAGTGAGGCACCTATCTCAGCGATCTGTCTATTTCGTTCATCC
ATAGTTGCCTGACTCCCCGTCGTGTAGATAACTACGATACGGGAGGGCTTACCATCTGGCCCCAGTGCTG
CAATGATACCGCGAGACCCACGCTCACCGGCTCCAGATTTATCAGCAATAAACCAGCCAGCCGGAAGGGC
CGAGCGCAGAAGTGGTCCTGCAACTTTATCCGCCTCCATCCAGTCTATTAATTGTTGCCGGGAAGCTAGA
GTAAGTAGTTCGCCAGTTAATAGTTTGCGCAACGTTGTTGCCATTGCTACAGGCATCGTGGTGTCACGCT
CGTCGTTTGGTATGGCTTCATTCAGCTCCGGTTCCCAACGATCAAGGCGAGTTACATGATCCCCCATGTT
GTGCAAAAAAGCGGTTAGCTCCTTCGGTCCTCCGATCGTTGTCAGAAGTAAGTTGGCCGCAGTGTTATCA
CTCATGGTTATGGCAGCACTGCATAATTCTCTTACTGTCATGCCATCCGTAAGATGCTTTTCTGTGACTG
GTGAGTACTCAACCAAGTCATTCTGAGAATAGTGTATGCGGCGACCGAGTTGCTCTTGCCCGGCGTCAAT
ACGGGATAATACCGCGCCACATAGCAGAACTTTAAAAGTGCTCATCATTGGAAAACGTTCTTCGGGGCGA
AAACTCTCAAGGATCTTACCGCTGTTGAGATCCAGTTCGATGTAACCCACTCGTGCACCCAACTGATCTT
CAGCATCTTTTACTTTCACCAGCGTTTCTGGGTGAGCAAAAACAGGAAGGCAAAATGCCGCAAAAAAGGG
AATAAGGGCGACACGGAAATGTTGAATACTCATACTCTTCCTTTTTCAATATTATTGAAGCATTTATCAG
GGTTATTGTCTCATGAGCGGATACATATTTGAATGTATTTAGAAAAATAAACAAATAGGGGTTCCGCGCA
CATTTCCCCGAAAAGTGC
Features (pLannotate 1.2.2; 7 found; start..end, strand, type, name):
     15..36      +  enhancer       CMV enhancer (fragment): human cytomegalovirus immediate early enhancer
   1045..1551    +  CDS            SAHS1: SAHS1_RAMVA - Experimental evidence at protein level: Swiss-Prot protein existence level 1. Secreted heat soluble protein acting as a molecular shield in water-deficient condition (PubMed:22937162). Tardigrade-specific intrinsically disordered proteins (TDPs) are essential for desiccation tolerance by forming non-crystalline amorphous solids upon desiccation, and this vitrified state mirrors their protective capabilities (By similarity). From Ramazzottius varieornatus (Water bear) (Tardigrade).
   1561..2271    +  CDS            mEGFP: mEGFP is a basic (constitutively fluorescent) green fluorescent protein published in 2002, derived from Aequorea victoria. It has moderate acid sensitivity.
   3287..3341    -  CDS            lacI (fragment): lac repressor; lacI; The lac repressor binds to the lac operator to inhibit transcription in E. coli. This inhibition can be relieved by adding lactose or isopropyl-β-D-thiogalactopyranoside (IPTG).
   3524..4112    -  rep_origin     ori: high-copy-number ColE1/pMB1/pBR322/pUC origin of replication
   4283..5143    -  CDS            AmpR: β-lactamase; bla; confers resistance to ampicillin, carbenicillin, and related antibiotics
   5144..5248    -  promoter       AmpR promoter: bla
