[The description below was written by a language model from this plasmid's Addgene catalogue record and pLannotate feature annotations shown in this document.]
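Description:
pRvSAHS1-SAHS1-mEGFP is a tardigrade expression plasmid built on a minimal pCAGGS-derived backbone and designed for in vivo expression in eutardigrades. It is maintained in E. coli as a high-copy plasmid through a ColE1/pUC-type origin and selected with ampicillin via the β-lactamase gene and its native bla promoter. Little of the original pCAGGS mammalian expression machinery appears to remain. The feature table detects only a very short CMV enhancer fragment and a small lacI remnant, both of which look like backbone leftovers rather than functional parts.

The payload is the coding sequence of SAHS1, a secreted heat-soluble protein from the anhydrobiotic tardigrade Ramazzottius varieornatus, followed closely by monomeric EGFP on the same strand, consistent with a C-terminal SAHS1-mEGFP fusion. SAHS1 belongs to the tardigrade-specific proteins thought to act as molecular shields under water-deficient conditions. According to the catalogue entry, the fusion is flanked by about 1 kb of genomic sequence from upstream and 1 kb from downstream of the sahs1 locus. These regions are not annotated in the feature table, but the unannotated stretches before the SAHS1 CDS and after mEGFP match that layout. They presumably supply the native promoter and 3′ regulatory or termination signals, so expression is driven by tardigrade elements rather than a heterologous promoter. The recorded insert size of 1000 bp understates the cassette, given the 5,268 nt full sequence and the roughly 2 kb backbone.

The construct is suited to live imaging of the expression pattern and localisation of SAHS1 in tardigrades, and it illustrates a vector system based on tardigrade genomic regulatory sequences.
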