Addgene plasmid #205007: pRvSAHS1-SAHS1-mEGFP
Depositing lab: Kazuharu Arakawa. Publication: In vivo expression vector derived from anhydrobiotic tardigrade genome enables live imaging in Eutardigrada. Tanaka S, Aoki K, Arakawa K. Proc Natl Acad Sci U S A. 2023 Jan 31;120(5):e2216739120. doi: 10.1073/pnas.2216739120. Epub 2023 Jan 24. PubMed 36693101.
Backbone
  Vector backbone: pCAGGS
  Backbone size w/o insert (bp): 2021
  Vector type: Tardigrade expression
Growth in bacteria
  Bacterial resistance: Ampicillin, 100 μg/mL
  Growth temperature: 37°C
  Growth strain: DH5alpha
  Copy number: High Copy
Gene/Insert
  Gene/Insert name: RvSAHS1-mEGFP with 1kbp upstream and downstream of the sahs1 gene from Ramazzottius varieornatus
  Species: Ramazzottius varieornatus, Tardigrade
  Insert size (bp): 1000
  Cloning method: Ligation Independent Cloning
Terms and licenses: Academic/Nonprofit Terms; Industry Terms: Not Available to Industry
How to cite: pRvSAHS1-SAHS1-mEGFP was a gift from Kazuharu Arakawa (Addgene plasmid # 205007 ; http://n2t.net/addgene:205007 ; RRID:Addgene_205007)
